>Addgene plasmid #53812 | ATP5O_pCSdest | addgene partial sequence | sequence record 94720 | CMV-F 5'-CGCAAATGGGCGGTAGGCGTG-3'
GCATGCTCGTTTAGGGAACCGCCATTCTGCCTGGGGACGTCGGAGCAAGCTTGATTTAGGTGACACTATA
GAATACAAGCTACTTGTTCTTTTTGCAGGATCCCATCGATTCGAATTCAAGGATCACAAGTTTGTACAAA
AAAGCAGGCACCATGGCTGCCCCAGCAGTGTCCGGGCTCTCCCGGCAGGTGCGATGCTTCAGTACCTCTG
TGGTCAGACCATTTGCCAAGCTTGTGAGGCCTCCTGTTCAGGTATACGGTATTGAAGGTCGCTATGCCAC
AGCTCTTTATTCTGCTGCATCAAAACAGAATAAGCTGGAGCAAGTAGAAAAGGAGTTGTTGAGAGTAGCA
CAAATCCTGAAGGAACCCAAAGTGGCTGCTTCTGTTTTGAATCCCTATGTGAAGCGTTCCATTAAAGTGA
AAAGCCTAAATGACATCACAGCAAAAGAGAGGTTCTCTCCCCTCACTACCAACCTGATCAATTTGCTTGC
TGAAAATGGTCGATTAAGCAATACCCAAGGAGTCGTTTCTGCCTTTTCTACCATGATGAGTGTCCATCGC
GGAGAGGTACCTTGCACAGTGACCTCTGCATCTCCTTTAGAAGAAGCCACACTCTCTGAATTAAAAACTG
TCCTCAAGAGCTTCCTAAGTCAAGGCCAAGTATTGAAATTGGAGGCTAAGACTGATCCGTCAATCTTGGG
TGGAATGATTGTGCGCATTGGCGAGAAATATGTTGACATGTCTGTCAAGACCAAGATTCAGAAGCTGGGC
AGGGCTATGCGGGAGATTGTCTAGAACCCAGCTTTCTTGTAC
