>Addgene plasmid #53812 | ATP5O_pCSdest | addgene partial sequence | sequence record 94964 | EBV-rev 5'-GTGGTTTGTCCAAACTCATC-3'
GACTCACTATAGTTCTAGAGGCTCGAGAGGATCACCACTTTGTACAAGAAAGCTGGGTTCTAGACAATCT
CCCGCATAGCCCTGCCCAGCTTCTGAATCTTGGTCTTGACAGACATGTCAACATATTTCTCGCCAATGCG
CACAATCATTCCACCCAAGATTGACGGATCAGTCTTAGCCTCCAATTTCAATACTTGGCCTTGACTTAGG
AAGCTCTTGAGGACAGTTTTTAATTCAGAGAGTGTGGCTTCTTCTAAAGGAGATGCAGAGGTCACTGTGC
AAGGTACCTCTCCGCGATGGACACTCATCATGGTAGAAAAGGCAGAAACGACTCCTTGGGTATTGCTTAA
TCGACCATTTTCAGCAAGCAAATTGATCAGGTTGGTAGTGAGGGGAGAGAACCTCTCTTTTGCTGTGATG
TCATTTAGGCTTTTCACTTTAATGGAACGCTTCACATAGGGATTCAAAACAGAAGCAGCCACTTTGGGTT
CCTTCAGGATTTGTGCTACTCTCAACAACTCCTTTTCTACTTGCTCCAGCTTATTCTGTTTTGATGCAGC
AGAATAAAGAGCTGTGGCATAGCGACCTTCAATACCGTATACCTGAACAGGAGGCCTCACAAGCTTGGCA
AATGGTCTGACCACAGAGGTACTGAAGCATCGCACCTGCCGGGAGAGCCCGGACACTGCTGGGGCAGCCA
TGGTGCCTGCTTTTTTGTACAAACTTGTGATCCTTGAATTCGAATCGATGGGATCCTGCAAAAAGAACAA
GTAGCTTGTATTCTATAGTGTCACCTAAATCAAGCTTGCTCCGACGTCCCCAGGCAG
