[The description below was written by a language model from this plasmid's Addgene catalogue record.]
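Description:
ATP5O_pCSdest is an expression clone in which the human ATP5O coding sequence (current gene symbol ATP5PO, encoding the oligomycin sensitivity conferral protein subunit of the mitochondrial ATP synthase) was placed into the pCSDest Gateway destination vector by recombinational cloning. The insert is recorded as 642 bp, and the depositor's comment refers to a RefSeq mRNA entry. The backbone is listed as about 4.1 kb without insert. The plasmid is catalogued as a mammalian expression vector, is maintained in E. coli at high copy number and is selected with ampicillin. The record names no epitope tags, fusions or reporters, and no feature table is supplied, so elements such as the replication origin, the polyadenylation signal and the attB recombination scars expected from Gateway cloning are not documented here.

Two promoters, CMV and SP6, are listed upstream of the insert. The CMV promoter drives constitutive RNA polymerase II transcription after the DNA is introduced into vertebrate cells or embryos. The SP6 phage promoter allows the same open reading frame to be transcribed in vitro into synthetic mRNA, typically for microinjection. The associated publication is a survey of the effects of human chromosome 21 gene expression on early zebrafish (Danio rerio) development. This suggests the construct belongs to a set of chromosome 21 gene clones made to overexpress individual human genes in zebrafish embryos and score the developmental consequences, although the record does not say how this particular clone was used.
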