Addgene plasmid #53812: ATP5O_pCSdest
Depositing lab: Roger Reeves. Depositing organization: Johns Hopkins University and School of Medicine. Publication: Survey of Human Chromosome 21 Gene Expression Effects on Early Development in Danio rerio. Edie S, Zaghloul NA, Leitch CC, Klinedinst DK, Lebron J, Thole JF, McCallion AS, Katsanis N, Reeves RH. G3 (Bethesda). 2018 Jul 2;8(7):2215-2223. doi: 10.1534/g3.118.200144. PubMed 29760202.
Backbone
  Vector backbone: pCSDest
  Backbone manufacturer: Lawson Lab (Addgene Plasmid 22423)
  Backbone size w/o insert (bp): 4095
  Vector type: Mammalian Expression
Growth in bacteria
  Bacterial resistance: Ampicillin, 100 μg/mL
  Growth temperature: 37°C
  Growth strain: Top10
  Copy number: High Copy
Gene/Insert
  Gene/Insert name: ATP5O
  Species: H. sapiens (human)
  Insert size (bp): 642
  Entrez Gene: ATP5PO (a.k.a. ATP5O, ATPO, HMC08D05, MC5DN7, OSCP)
  Promoter: SP6 and CMV
  Cloning method: Gateway Cloning
  Sequencing primers: 5′ CMV-F; 3′ EBV-Rev
Terms and licenses: Academic/Nonprofit Terms; Industry Terms
Depositor comments: NM_001697
How to cite: ATP5O_pCSdest was a gift from Roger Reeves (Addgene plasmid # 53812 ; http://n2t.net/addgene:53812 ; RRID:Addgene_53812)
